Addgene plasmid #124010: JPF0519
Purpose: Encodes pCMV-G driving expression of mAzamiGreen with an mScarlet normalization in a PiggyBac destination vector
Depositing lab: Hana El-Samad. Depositing organization: University of California, San Francisco (UCSF). Publication: A Toolkit for Rapid Modular Construction of Biological Circuits in Mammalian Cells. Fonseca JP, Bonny AR, Kumar GR, Ng AH, Town J, Wu QC, Aslankoohi E, Chen SY, Dods G, Harrigan P, Osimiri LC, Kistler AL, El-Samad H. ACS Synth Biol. 2019 Nov 15;8(11):2593-2606. doi: 10.1021/acssynbio.9b00322. Epub 2019 Nov 5. PubMed 31686495.
Backbone
  Vector backbone: MTK0_043
  Vector type: Mammalian Expression
Growth in bacteria
  Bacterial resistance: Kanamycin, 50 μg/mL
  Growth temperature: 37°C
  Growth strain: DH5alpha
  Copy number: Unknown
Gene/Insert
  Gene/Insert name: PB_pCMV-G-NLS-mAzamiGreen-bghpA_pCAG-H2B::mScarlet-rglpA
  Cloning method: Restriction Enzyme; 5′ cloning site unknown (unknown if destroyed); 3′ cloning site unknown (unknown if destroyed)
Terms and licenses: Academic/Nonprofit Terms; Industry Terms: Not Available to Industry
Depositor comments: Plasmid used to generate Fig .2a Please visit https://www.biorxiv.org/content/10.1101/506188v2 for BioRxiv preprint
How to cite: JPF0519 was a gift from Hana El-Samad (Addgene plasmid # 124010 ; http://n2t.net/addgene:124010 ; RRID:Addgene_124010)
