[The description below was written by a language model from this plasmid's Addgene catalogue record and pLannotate feature annotations shown in this document.]
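Description:
JPF0519 is a 9.5 kb mammalian expression plasmid assembled in the MTK0_043 backbone, a PiggyBac destination vector from a modular mammalian cloning toolkit. It is propagated in E. coli through a high-copy ColE1/pUC-type origin and selected with kanamycin (aph(3')-Ia). The feature table also shows a separate cassette in which the full CMV enhancer/promoter drives a hygromycin resistance gene terminated by a bGH polyadenylation signal, which would allow selection of stably integrated mammalian cells. The PiggyBac transposon terminal repeats implied by the catalogue description are not annotated in the feature table, so their positions relative to the cassettes cannot be confirmed from the record. Short T3 and T7 phage promoters flank the bacterial segment.

The payload consists of two transcription units. In the first, a promoter named pCMV-G drives an NLS-tagged, humanised monomeric Azami-Green, followed by a bGH poly(A) signal. The annotation detects only a small CMV enhancer fragment and a truncated CMV (CMVd2-like) core in this region, consistent with a variant or weakened CMV promoter, although the record does not define what the "G" variant is, and the NLS itself is not annotated. In the second unit, a CAG promoter (CMV enhancer, chicken β-actin promoter and chimeric intron) constitutively expresses human histone H2B fused to mScarlet, ending in a rabbit β-globin poly(A) region. Because both reporters are nuclear, the red signal serves as an internal normalisation for copy number or delivery, so the green-to-red ratio reports the strength of the tested promoter. The depositor notes the plasmid was used to generate data for a figure in the toolkit's publication.
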