Features (pLannotate 1.2.2; 19 found; start..end, strand, type, name):
    239..539     +  enhancer       CMV enhancer: human cytomegalovirus immediate early enhancer
    540..743     +  promoter       CMV promoter: human cytomegalovirus (CMV) immediate early promoter
    777..1798    +  CDS            HygR (fragment): aminoglycoside phosphotransferase from E. coli; aph(4)-Ia; confers resistance to hygromycin
   1817..2024    +  polyA_signal   bGH poly(A) signal: bovine growth hormone polyadenylation signal
   2344..2362    -  promoter       T3 promoter: promoter for bacteriophage T3 RNA polymerase
   2402..3217    -  CDS            KanR: aminoglycoside phosphotransferase; aph(3')-Ia; confers resistance to kanamycin in bacteria or G418 (Geneticin®) in eukaryotes
   3442..4030    +  rep_origin     ori: high-copy-number ColE1/pMB1/pBR322/pUC origin of replication
   4142..4160    +  promoter       T7 promoter: promoter for bacteriophage T7 RNA polymerase
   4750..4766    -  enhancer       CMV enhancer (fragment): human cytomegalovirus immediate early enhancer
   4829..4880    +  promoter       CMVd2 promoter: truncated human cytomegalovirus (CMV) immediate early promoter that yields moderately reduced expression relative to the full-length promoter
   4964..5635    +  CDS            hmAzami-Green: humanized monomeric Azami-Green fluorescent protein mammalian codon-optimized
   5662..5886    +  polyA_signal   bGH poly(A) signal: bovine growth hormone polyadenylation signal
   6134..6437    +  enhancer       CMV enhancer: human cytomegalovirus immediate early enhancer
   6439..6709    +  promoter       chicken β-actin promoter: No description available
   6710..7726    +  intron         chimeric intron: chimera between introns from chicken β-actin and rabbit β-globin
   7787..8164    +  CDS            H2B: human histone H2B; HIST1H2BJ
   8171..8863    +  CDS            mScarlet: mScarlet is a basic (constitutively fluorescent) red fluorescent protein published in 2016, derived from synthetic construct. It has moderate acid sensitivity.
   8958..9032    +  CDS            HBB (fragment): HBB_PONPY - Experimental evidence at transcript level: Swiss-Prot protein existence level 2. Involved in oxygen transport from the lung to the various peripheral tissues. From Pongo pygmaeus (Bornean orangutan).
   9103..9158    +  polyA_signal   β-globin poly(A) signal: rabbit β-globin polyadenylation signal (Gil and Proudfoot, 1987)
>Addgene plasmid #124010 | JPF0519 | addgene full sequence | sequence record 252415 | Addgene NGS Result
GTTACAGAGATGTTACGAACCCTGAACAGGTTGACTATTAATTGTGTCTGCTTGATGTGGACACCAGGTG
GCGCTGGACATCAGATTTGGAGAGGCAGTTGTCTAGGGAACCGGGCTCTGTGCCAGCGCAGGAGGCAGGC
TGGCTCTCCTATTCCAGGGATGCTCATCCAGGAAGGAAAGGTTGCATGCTGGACACACTAACCTTACAGC
GGTGGGCTCTATGGGGTACCTACGTAGGTACATAACTTACGGTAAATGGCCCGCCTGGCTGACCGCCCAA
CGACCCCCGCCCATTGACGTCAATAATGACGTATGTTCCCATAGTAACGCCAATAGGGACTTTCCATTGA
CGTCAATGGGTGGAGTATTTACGGTAAACTGCCCACTTGGCAGTACATCAAGTGTATCATATGCCAAGTA
CGCCCCCTATTGACGTCAATGACGGTAAATGGCCCGCCTGGCATTATGCCCAGTACATGACCTTATGGGA
CTTTCCTACTTGGCAGTACATCTACGTATTAGTCATCGCTATTACCATGGTGATGCGGTTTTGGCAGTAC
ATCAATGGGCGTGGATAGCGGTTTGACTCACGGGGATTTCCAAGTCTCCACCCCATTGACGTCAATGGGA
GTTTGTTTTGGCACCAAAATCAACGGGACTTTCCAAAATGTCGTAACAACTCCGCCCCATTGACGCAAAT
GGGCGGTAGGCGTGTACGGTGGGAGGTCTATATAAGCAGAGCTCGTTTAGTGAACCGTCAGATAGCCACC
ATGGGTAAAAAGCCTGAACTCACCGCGACGTCTGTCGAGAAGTTTCTGATCGAAAAGTTCGACAGCGTGT
CCGACCTGATGCAGCTCTCGGAGGGCGAAGAATCTCGTGCTTTCAGCTTCGATGTAGGAGGGCGTGGATA
TGTCCTGCGGGTAAATAGCTGCGCCGATGGTTTCTACAAAGATCGTTATGTTTATCGGCACTTTGCATCG
GCCGCGCTCCCGATTCCGGAAGTGCTTGACATTGGGGAATTTAGCGAGAGCCTGACCTATTGCATCTCCC
GCCGTGCACAGGGTGTCACGTTGCAAGACCTGCCTGAAACCGAACTGCCCGCTGTTCTGCAACCGGTCGC
GGAGGCCATGGATGCGATCGCTGCGGCCGATCTTAGCCAGACGAGCGGGTTCGGCCCATTCGGACCGCAA
GGAATCGGTCAATACACTACATGGCGTGATTTCATATGCGCGATTGCTGATCCCCATGTGTATCACTGGC
AAACTGTGATGGACGACACCGTCAGTGCGTCCGTCGCGCAGGCTCTCGATGAGCTGATGCTTTGGGCCGA
GGACTGCCCCGAAGTCCGGCACCTCGTGCACGCGGATTTCGGCTCCAACAATGTCCTGACGGACAATGGC
CGCATAACAGCGGTCATTGACTGGAGCGAGGCGATGTTCGGGGATTCCCAATACGAGGTCGCCAACATCT
TCTTCTGGAGGCCGTGGTTGGCTTGTATGGAGCAGCAGACGCGCTACTTCGAGCGGAGGCATCCGGAGCT
TGCAGGATCGCCGCGGCTCCGGGCGTATATGCTCCGCATTGGTCTTGACCAACTCTATCAGAGCTTGGTT
GACGGCAATTTCGATGATGCAGCTTGGGCGCAGGGTCGATGCGACGCAATCGTCCGATCCGGAGCCGGGA
CTGTCGGGCGTACACAAATCGCCCGCAGAAGCGCGGCCGTCTGGACCGATGGCTGTGTAGAAGTACTCGC
CGATAGTGGAAACCGACGCCCCAGCACTCGTCCGAGGGCAAAGGAATAACTCGAGCGACGCCTCGACTGT
GCCTTCTAGTTGCCAGCCATCTGTTGTTTGCCCCTCCCCCGTGCCTTCCTTGACCCTGGAAGGTGCCACT
CCCACTGTCCTTTCCTAATAAAATGAGGAAATTGCATCGCATTGTCTGAGTAGGTGTCATTCTATTCTGG
GGGGTGGGGTGGGGCAGGACAGCAAGGGGGAGGATTGGGAAGACAATAGCAGGCATGCTGGGGATGCGGT
GGGCTCTATGAGTATCGATACTAGTTAAAAGTTTTGTTACTTTATAGAAGAAATTTTGAGTTTTTGTTTT
TTTTTAATAAATAAATAAACATAAATAAATTGTTTGTTGAATTTATTATTAGTATGTAAGTGTAAATATA
ATAAAACTTAATATCTATTCAAATTAATAAATAAACCTCGATATACAGACCGATAAAACACATGCGTCAA
TTTTACGCATGATTATCTTTAACGTACGTCACAATATGATTATCTTTCTAGGGTTAATCTAGTATACGCG
TATGCGGCCGCTTAATTAATCCAGCTTTTGTTCCCTTTAGTGAGGGTTAATTCCGAGCGGCCGCGTGTTA
CAACCAATTAACCAATTCTGATTAGAAAAACTCATCGAGCATCAAATGAAACTGCAATTTATTCATATCA
GGATTATCAATACCATATTTTTGAAAAAGCCGTTTCTGTAATGAAGGAGAAAACTCACCGAGGCAGTTCC
ATAGGATGGCAAGATCCTGGTATCGGTCTGCGATTCCGACTCGTCCAACATCAATACAACCTATTAATTT
CCCCTCGTCAAAAATAAGGTTATCAAGTGAGAAATCACCATGAGTGACGACTGAATCCGGTGAGAATGGC
AAAAGCTTATGCATTTCTTTCCAGACTTGTTCAACAGGCCAGCCATTACGCTCGTCATCAAAATCACTCG
CATCAACCAAACCGTTATTCATTCGTGATTGCGCCTGAGCGAGGCGAAATACGCGATCGCTGTTAAAAGG
ACAATTACAAACAGGAATCGAATGCAACCGGCGCAGGAACACTGCCAGCGCATCAACAATATTTTCACCT
GAATCAGGATATTCTTCTAATACCTGGAATGCTGTTTTCCCGGGGATCGCAGTGGTGAGTAACCATGCAT
CATCAGGAGTACGGATAAAATGCTTGATGGTCGGAAGAGGCATAAATTCCGTCAGCCAGTTTAGTCTGAC
CATCTCATCTGTAACATCATTGGCAACGCTACCTTTGCCATGTTTCAGAAACAACTCTGGCGCATCGGGC
TTCCCATACAATCGATAGATTGTCGCACCTGATTGCCCGACATTATCGCGAGCCCATTTATACCCATATA
AATCAGCATCCATGTTGGAATTTAATCGCGGCCTGGAGCAAGACGTTTCCCGTTGAATATGGCTCATAAC
ACCCCTTGTATTACTGTTTATGTAAGCAGACAGTTTTATTGTTCATGATGATATATTTTTATCTTGTGCA
ATGTAACATCAGAGATTTTGAGACACAACGTGGCTTTGTTGAATAAATCGAACTTTTGCTGAGTTGAAGG
ATCAGTCATGACCAAAATCCCTTAACGTGAGTTTTCGTTCCACTGAGCGTCAGACCCCGTAGAAAAGATC
AAAGGATCTTCTTGAGATCCTTTTTTTCTGCGCGTAATCTGCTGCTTGCAAACAAAAAAACCACCGCTAC
CAGCGGTGGTTTGTTTGCCGGATCAAGAGCTACCAACTCTTTTTCCGAAGGTAACTGGCTTCAGCAGAGC
GCAGATACCAAATACTGTTCTTCTAGTGTAGCCGTAGTTAGGCCACCACTTCAAGAACTCTGTAGCACCG
CCTACATACCTCGCTCTGCTAATCCTGTTACCAGTGGCTGCTGCCAGTGGCGATAAGTCGTGTCTTACCG
GGTTGGACTCAAGACGATAGTTACCGGATAAGGCGCAGCGGTCGGGCTGAACGGGGGGTTCGTGCACACA
GCCCAGCTTGGAGCGAACGACCTACACCGAACTGAGATACCTACAGCGTGAGCTATGAGAAAGCGCCACG
CTTCCCGAAGGGAGAAAGGCGGACAGGTATCCGGTAAGCGGCAGGGTCGGAACAGGAGAGCGCACGAGGG
AGCTTCCAGGGGGAAACGCCTGGTATCTTTATAGTCCTGTCGGGTTTCGCCACCTCTGACTTGAGCGTCG
ATTTTTGTGATGCTCGTCAGGGGGGCGGAGCCTATGGAAAAACGCCAGCAACGCGGCCTTTTTACGGTTC
CTGGCCTTTTGCTGGCCTTTTGCTCACATGTTCTTTCCTGCGTTATCCCCTGATTCTGTGGATAACCGTG
CGGCCGCCAATTAATACGACTCACTATAGGGCGAATTGGGGCGCGCCATTCTAGATTAACCCTAGAAAGA
TAGTCTGCGTAAAATTGACGCATGCATTCTTGAAATATTGCTCTCTCTTTCTAAATAGCGCGAATCCGTC
GCTGTGCATTTAGGACATCTCAGTCGCCGCTTGGAGCTCCCGTGAGGCGTGCTTGTCAATGCGGTAAGTG
TCACTGATTTTGAACTATAACGACCGCGTGAGTCAAAATGACGCATGATTATCTTTTACGTGACTTTTAA
GATTTAACTCATACGATAATTATATTGTTATTTCATGTTCTACTTACGTGATAACTTATTATATATATAT
TTTCTTGTTATAGATATCAACTAGAATGCTAGCATGGGCCCAGATCTCCATGGGCCCTGAATTCGCATCT
AGACTGAACTGGCCGATAATTGCAGACGAGGAGCATCGCCCTTCCCCGGCCCTCAGGTAAGAGGACCAAA
TACCGTAGCCGTTTCCAATTTCAGTCCTTTAGCGCCACCTGGTGCTAACTACTCTATCACGCTTTTATCC
AATAACTACCTTTGTAAATTTCCTTTCAAAAGTTCTGGCCGGGCGCGGTGGCAACGTAGTTATTGACGTC
AATGGGAGTTTGTTTTGGCACCAAAATCAACGGGACTTTCCAAAATGTCGTAACAACTCCGCCCCATTGA
CGCAAATGGGCGGTAGGCGTGTACGGTGGGAGGTCTATATAAGCAGAGCTGGTTTAGTGAACCGTCAGAT
CCGCTAGCGCTACCGGTCGCCACTATGCCCAAGAAGAAGAGGAAGGTGGAGGACGCCGGTTCTGTGAGCG
TGATCAAGCCCGAGATGAAGATCAAGCTGTGCATGAGGGGCACCGTGAACGGCCACAACTTCGTGATCGA
GGGCGAGGGCAAGGGCAACCCCTACGAGGGCACCCAGATCCTGGACCTGAACGTGACCGAGGGCGCCCCC
CTGCCCTTCGCCTACGACATCCTGACCACCGTGTTCCAGTACGGCAACAGGGCCTTCACCAAGTACCCCG
CCGACATCCAGGACTACTTCAAGCAGACCTTCCCCGAGGGCTACCACTGGGAGAGGAGCATGACCTACGA
GGACCAGGGCATCTGCACCGCCACCAGCAACATCAGCATGAGGGGCGACTGCTTCTTCTACGACATCAGG
TTCGACGGCACCAACTTCCCCCCCAACGGCCCCGTGATGCAGAAGAAGACCCTGAAGTGGGAGCCCAGCA
CCGAGAAGATGTACGTGGAGGACGGCGTGCTGAAGGGCGACGTGAACATGAGGCTGCTGCTGGAGGGCGG
CGGCCACTACAGGTGCGACTTCAAGACCACCTACAAGGCCAAGAAGGAGGTGAGGCTGCCCGACGCCCAC
AAGATCGACCACAGGATCGAGATCCTGAAGCACGACAAGGACTACAACAAGGTGAAGCTGTACGAGAACG
CCGTGGCCAGGTACTCCATGCTGCCCAGCCAGGCCGGATCCTAACTCGAGCGACGCCTCGACTGTGCCTT
CTAGTTGCCAGCCATCTGTTGTTTGCCCCTCCCCCGTGCCTTCCTTGACCCTGGAAGGTGCCACTCCCAC
TGTCCTTTCCTAATAAAATGAGGAAATTGCATCGCATTGTCTGAGTAGGTGTCATTCTATTCTGGGGGGT
GGGGTGGGGCAGGACAGCAAGGGGGAGGATTGGGAAGACAATAGCAGGCATGCTGGGGATGCGGTGGGCT
CTATGGGCTGGTTCTGTATGGGCACAGACAACCTAACTAATTTCCTGGCCCTCAAGGTGACTTGCTTGAA
CTTGCCACCTTCGCCACTAGGGGGCAGCATTGGTTTACACAGGGTGAACAAACGTTCAATTCTAAACTAA
TATTCTTTGGTGGGAAAGTGTGTTCATTTTGGTTTGTTTTGAAGAAGTCACTTCATACCTTTGAACTGGG
GTTAAGCTGGTTAACTCCCAAAAACGCCATATATGGAGTTCCGCGTTACATAACTTACGGTAAATGGCCC
GCCTGGCTGACCGCCCAACGACCCCCGCCCATTGACGTCAATAATGACGTATGTTCCCATAGTAACGCCA
ATAGGGACTTTCCATTGACGTCAATGGGTGGAGTATTTACGGTAAACTGCCCACTTGGCAGTACATCAAG
TGTATCATATGCCAAGTACGCCCCCTATTGACGTCAATGACGGTAAATGGCCCGCCTGGCATTATGCCCA
GTACATGACCTTATGGGACTTTCCTACTTGGCAGTACATCTACGTATTAGTCATCGCTATTACCATGGTC
GAGGTGAGCCCCACGTTCTGCTTCACTCTCCCCATCTCCCCCCCCTCCCCACCCCCAATTTTGTATTTAT
TTATTTTTTAATTATTTTGTGCAGCGATGGGGGCGGGGGGGGGGGGGCGCNGCGCCAGGCGGGGCGGGGC
GAGGGGCGGGGCGGGGCGAGGCGGAGAGGTGCGGCGGCAGCCAATCAGAGCGGCGCGCTCCGAAAGTTTC
CTTTTATGGCGAGGCGGCGGCGGCGGCGGCCCTATAAAAAGCGAAGCGCGCGGCGGGCGGGAGTCGCTGC
GCGCTGCCTTCGCCCCGTGCCCCGCTCCGCCGCCGCCTCGCGCCGCCCGCCCCGGCTCTGACTGACCGCG
TTACTCCCACAGGTGAGCGGGCGGGACGGCCCTTCTCCTCCGGGCTGTAATTAGCGCTTGGTTTAATGAC
GGCTTGTTTCTTTTCTGTGGCTGCGTGAAAGCCTTGAGGGGCTCCGGGAGGGCCCTTTGTGCGGGGGGAG
CGGCTCGGGGGGTGCGTGCGTGTGTGTGTGCGTGGGGAGCGCCGCGTGCGGCTCCGCGCTGCCCGGCGGC
TGTGAGCGCTGCGGGCGCGGCGCGGGGCTTTGTGCGCTCCGCAGTGTGCGCGAGGGGAGCGCGGCCGGGG
GCGGTGCCCCGCGGTGCGGGGGGGGCTGCGAGGGGAACAAAGGCTGCGTGCGGGGTGTGTGCGTGGGGGG
GTGAGCAGGGGGTGTGGGCGCGTCGGTCGGGCTGCAACCCCCCCTGCACCCCCCTCCCCGAGTTGCTGAG
CACGGCCCGGCTTCGGGTGCGGGGCTCCGTACGGGGCGTGGCGCGGGGCTCGCCGTGCCGGGCGGGGGGT
GGCGGCAGGTGGGGGTGCCGGGCGGGGCGGGGCCGCCTCGGGCCGGGGAGGGCTCGGGGGAGGGGCGCGG
CGGCCCCCGGAGTGCCGGCGGCTGTCGAGGCGCGGCGAGCCGCAGCCATTGCCTTTTATGGTAATCGTGC
GAGAGGGCGCAGGGACTTCCTTTGTCCCAAATCTGTGCGGAGCCGAAATCTGGGAGGCGCCGCCGCACCC
CCTCTAGCGGGCGCGGGGCGAAGCGGTGCGGCGCCGGCAGGAAGGAAATGGGCGGGGAGGGCCTTCGTGC
GTCGCCGCGCCGCCGTCCCCTTCTCCCTCTCCAGCCTCGGGGCTGTCCGCGGGGGGACGGCTGCCTTCGG
GGGGGACGGGGCAGGGCGGGGTTCGGCTTCTGGCGTGTGACCGGCGGCTCTAGAGCCTCTGCTAACCATG
TTCATGCCTTCTTCTTTTTCCTACAGCTCCTGGGCAACGTGCTGGTTATTGTGCTGTCTCATCATTTTGG
CAAAGAATTCGCCACTATGCCAGAGCCAGCGAAGTCTGCTCCCGCCCCGAAAAAGGGCTCCAAGAAGGCG
GTGACTAAGGCGCAGAAGAAAGGCGGCAAGAAGCGCAAGCGCAGCCGCAAGGAGAGCTATTCCATCTATG
TGTACAAGGTTCTGAAGCAGGTCCACCCTGACACCGGCATTTCGTCCAAGGCCATGGGCATCATGAATTC
GTTTGTGAACGACATTTTCGAGCGCATCGCAGGTGAGGCTTCCCGCCTGGCGCATTACAACAAGCGCTCG
ACCATCACCTCCAGGGAGATCCAGACGGCCGTGCGCCTGCTGCTGCCTGGGGAGTTGGCCAAGCACGCCG
TGTCCGAGGGTACTAAGGCCATCACCAAGTACACCAGCGCTAAGGGTTCTGTATCAAAAGGCGAGGCGGT
CATTAAAGAGTTCATGAGGTTTAAAGTCCATATGGAAGGAAGCATGAATGGTCACGAGTTTGAGATAGAG
GGAGAGGGTGAGGGAAGGCCGTACGAAGGGACGCAAACTGCGAAGTTGAAGGTAACGAAAGGCGGCCCTC
TGCCATTCTCTTGGGACATCCTTTCACCGCAATTTATGTACGGCTCTAGGGCCTTCACAAAACACCCCGC
CGATATTCCGGATTACTATAAACAAAGTTTTCCTGAGGGCTTCAAGTGGGAAAGAGTAATGAACTTCGAG
GATGGGGGAGCTGTGACGGTTACTCAAGACACTAGCCTGGAGGACGGTACTCTTATATACAAGGTAAAAC
TAAGAGGGACGAATTTTCCGCCAGACGGCCCCGTGATGCAAAAAAAAACTATGGGGTGGGAAGCATCCAC
CGAGAGGCTGTACCCCGAAGACGGGGTCCTGAAGGGTGATATTAAAATGGCATTAAGATTAAAAGATGGC
GGGAGATACTTAGCTGACTTCAAGACTACATATAAAGCCAAAAAACCTGTACAGATGCCTGGAGCTTACA
ATGTGGATCGTAAGCTGGATATTACATCCCACAACGAAGATTATACCGTGGTGGAGCAGTACGAGCGTTC
AGAGGGGCGTCACTCCACCGGGGGTATGGATGAATTATACAAGAGCGGTCTTAGAAGCAGGGCGCAAGCG
TCAAATTCAGCGGTAGATGGAACAGCAGGTCCAGGTAGTACTGGCAGCAGAGGATCCTAACTCGAGATTC
ACTCCTCAGGTGCAGGCTGCCTATCAGAAGGTGGTGGCTGGTGTGGCCAATGCCCTGGCTCACAAATACC
ACTGAGATCTTTTTCCCTCTGCCAAAAATTATGGGGACATCATGAAGCCCCTTGAGCATCTGACTTCTGG
CTAATAAAGGAAATTTATTTTCATTGCAATAGTGTGTTGGAATTTTTTGTGTCTCTCACTCGGAAGGACA
TATGGGAGGGCAAATCATTTAAAACATCAGAATGAGTATTTGGTTTAGAGTTTGGCAACATATGCCCATA
TGCTGGCTGCCATGAACAAAGGTTGGCTATAAAGAGGTCATCAGTATATGAAACAGCCCCCTGCTGTCCA
TTCCTTATTCCATAGAAAAGCCTTGACTTGAGGTTAGATTTTTTTTATATTTTGTTTTGTGTTATTTTTT
TCTTTAACATCCCTAAAATTTTCCTTACATGTTTTACTAGCCAGATTTTTCCTCCTCTCCTGACTACTCC
CAGTCATAGCTGTCCCTCTTCTCTTATGGAGATCCCTCGACCTGCAGCCCAAGCTTGGCGTAATGCTGAG
CA
